Addgene plasmid #180588: pAAV-Camk2a(0.4)-DIO-Opto-cytTrkB(E281A)-HA
Purpose: Opto-cytTrkB
Depositing lab: Won Do Heo. Depositing organization: Korea Advanced Institute of Science and Technology. Publication: Optogenetic Modulation of TrkB Signaling in the Mouse Brain. Hong J , Heo WD. J Mol Biol. 2020 Feb 14;432(4):815-827. doi: 10.1016/j.jmb.2020.01.010. Epub 2020 Jan 18. PubMed 31962123.
Backbone
  Vector backbone: pAAV-CK0.4-DIO-EGFP
  Vector type: AAV
Growth in bacteria
  Bacterial resistance: Ampicillin, 100 μg/mL
  Growth temperature: 30°C
  Growth strain: NEB Stable
  Copy number: High Copy
Gene/Insert
  Gene/Insert name: TrkB
  Species: Synthetic
  Mutation: PHR(E281A)
  Cloning method: Restriction Enzyme; 5′ cloning site unknown (unknown if destroyed)
Terms and licenses: Academic/Nonprofit Terms; Industry Terms: Not Available to Industry
How to cite: pAAV-Camk2a(0.4)-DIO-Opto-cytTrkB(E281A)-HA was a gift from Won Do Heo (Addgene plasmid # 180588 ; http://n2t.net/addgene:180588 ; RRID:Addgene_180588)
