[The description below was written by a language model from this plasmid's Addgene catalogue record and pLannotate feature annotations shown in this document.]
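Description:
pAAV-Camk2a(0.4)-DIO-Opto-cytTrkB(E281A)-HA is an AAV transfer plasmid built on the pAAV-CK0.4-DIO-EGFP backbone for Cre-dependent, neuron-directed expression of a light-activatable TrkB. It is maintained in bacteria through a high-copy ColE1/pUC-type origin and an ampicillin resistance gene (β-lactamase with its own promoter), and it also carries an f1 phage origin. The expression cassette is flanked by AAV2 inverted terminal repeats, which allow it to be packaged into recombinant AAV particles. In the annotated sequence the downstream ITR is detected in full, whereas the upstream one appears only as short fragments.

The cassette is driven by a short (about 0.4 kb) fragment of the mouse CaMKIIα promoter, commonly used to bias expression toward excitatory forebrain neurons. Downstream lies a DIO (double-inverted open reading frame) arrangement: pairs of lox2272 and loxP sites in opposing orientation surround a coding sequence placed in the antisense direction. Without Cre the insert is not expressed. Cre recombination flips and locks it into the sense orientation, restricting expression to Cre-positive cells.

The inverted open reading frame fuses a fragment of rat Ntrk2 (TrkB), which the name indicates is the cytoplasmic portion, to a fragment of Arabidopsis CRY2, the photolyase homology region (PHR), carrying the recorded E281A mutation. CRY2 PHR oligomerises under blue light, the usual rationale for such fusions being light-triggered, ligand-independent receptor activation. The name indicates an HA epitope tag, although the feature table does not annotate one. A WPRE and the human growth hormone polyadenylation signal follow the cassette to enhance transcript stability and processing. The associated work concerns optogenetic modulation of TrkB signalling in the mouse brain.
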