Features (pLannotate 1.2.2; 22 found; start..end, strand, type, name):
     13..40      +  repeat_region  AAV2 ITR (fragment): inverted terminal repeat of adeno-associated virus serotype 2 inverted
     69..96      +  repeat_region  AAV2 ITR (fragment): inverted terminal repeat of adeno-associated virus serotype 2 inverted
    147..510     +  promoter       CaMKII promoter (fragment): promoter for the mouse calcium/calmodulin-dependent kinase II α subunit
    529..562     +  protein_bind   lox2272: Cre-mediated recombination occurs in the 8-bp core sequence (GGATACTT). lox2272 sites are compatible with each other, but incompatible with loxP or loxN sites (Lee and Saito, 1988). Cre recombinase
    563..612     -  intron         β-globin intron (fragment): internally truncated intron from human β-globin
    613..646     +  protein_bind   loxP: Cre-mediated recombination occurs in the 8-bp core sequence (GCATACAT). Cre recombinase
    706..2199    -  CDS            CRY2 (fragment): CRY2_ARATH - Also known as PHH1 From Arabidopsis thaliana (Mouse-ear cress).
   2215..3318    -  CDS            Ntrk2 (fragment): NTRK2_RAT - Also known as Trkb. Experimental evidence at protein level: Swiss-Prot protein existence level 1. Receptor tyrosine kinase involved in the development and the maturation of the central and the peripheral nervous systems through regulation of neuron survival, proliferation, migration, differentiation, and synapse formation and plasticity. Receptor for BDNF/brain-derived neurotrophic factor and NTF4/neurotrophin-4. Alternatively can also bind NTF3/neurotrophin-3 which is less efficient in activating the receptor but regulates neuron survival through NTRK2. Upon ligand-binding, underg
   3408..3441    -  protein_bind   lox2272: Cre-mediated recombination occurs in the 8-bp core sequence (GGATACTT). lox2272 sites are compatible with each other, but incompatible with loxP or loxN sites (Lee and Saito, 1988). Cre recombinase
   3442..3491    -  intron         β-globin intron (fragment): internally truncated intron from human β-globin
   3492..3525    -  protein_bind   loxP: Cre-mediated recombination occurs in the 8-bp core sequence (GCATACAT). Cre recombinase
   3526..3550    +  misc_feature   MCS (fragment): pBluescript multiple cloning site
   3550..4138    +  misc_feature   WPRE: woodchuck hepatitis virus posttranscriptional regulatory element
   4170..4646    +  polyA_signal   hGH poly(A) signal: human growth hormone polyadenylation signal
   4686..4826    +  repeat_region  AAV2 ITR: inverted terminal repeat of adeno-associated virus serotype 2 inverted
   4831..4882    -  misc_feature   bom (fragment): basis of mobility region from pBR322
   4901..5356    +  rep_origin     f1 ori (sequence partly withheld): f1 bacteriophage origin of replication; arrow indicates direction of (+) strand synthesis
   5357..5406    -  misc_feature   bom (fragment): basis of mobility region from pBR322
   5508..5543    -  CDS            rop (fragment): Rop protein, which maintains plasmids at low copy number; rop
   5638..5742    +  promoter       AmpR promoter: bla
   5743..6603    +  CDS            AmpR: β-lactamase; bla; confers resistance to ampicillin, carbenicillin, and related antibiotics
   6774..7362    +  rep_origin     ori: high-copy-number ColE1/pMB1/pBR322/pUC origin of replication
>Addgene plasmid #180588 | pAAV-Camk2a(0.4)-DIO-Opto-cytTrkB(E281A)-HA | addgene full sequence | sequence record 355552 | Addgene NGS Result
TCCTGCAGGCAGCTGCGCGCTCGCTCGCTCACTGAGGCCGCCCGGGCGTCGGGCGACCTTTGGTCGCCCG
GCCTCAGTGAGCGAGCGAGCGCGCAGAGAGGGAGTGGCCAACTCCATCACTAGGGGTTCCTGCGGCCGCA
CGCGTAACTTGTGGACTAAGTTTGTTCACATCCCCTTCTCCAACCCCCTCAGTACATCACCCTGGGGGAA
CAGGGTCCACTTGCTCCTGGGCCCACACAGTCCTGCAGTATTGTGTATATAAGGCCAGGGCAAAGAGGAG
CAGGTTTTAAAGTGAAAGGCAGGCAGGTGTTGGGGAGGCAGTTACCGGGGCAACGGGAACAGGGCGTTTC
GGAGGTGGTTGCCATGGGGACCTGGATGCTGACGAAGGCTCGCGAGGCTGTGAGCAGCCACAGTGCCCTG
CTCAGAAGCCCCAAGCTCGTCAGTCAAGCCGGTTCTCCGTTTGCACTCAGGAGCACGGGCAGGCGAGTGG
CCCCTAGTTCTGGGGGCAGCTCTAGAGTCGACTCCGGAATAACTTCGTATAGGATACTTTATACGAAGTT
ATGCAGAATGGTAGCTGGATTGTAGCTGCTATTAGCAATATGAAACCTCTTAATAACTTCGTATAGCATA
CATTATACGAAGTTATGGCGCGCCTTAAGCATAATCTGGAACATCATATGGATATACCGGTGGGCTGCCG
CTGCCGGCAGCACCGATCATAATCTGCGCCTCCCGAGTGCGAGAGATCGCTTTAGCCAGCAGCTCGCGTG
CTGTATCTATATCAACTATAGGCTTAGCGTAATTGGTGCCCAGCTCCACCCCGCTTGCCTTGAGCACTGT
CAGTGGTGCGTCCCAAGGATGGTGAATCCACTCCGTAGGAAGTCGGGCCAGCTCGGGGAGCCACTGTCGA
ATATACTCTCCTTCGGGATCATACTTAGCTCCCTGCAAGGCCGGATTGTCCAACCTGTCCAACTCATGGC
CGTCAGGAATTGACCCGCTAATATATTGCCATCCCAGAATGTCACACTCCAAGTCGGCGTCGAGAAGGGT
ATCCCAAAAGTACTTCATTCCCCATTTCCAAGGCAGGAGCAGAAACTTGACAGCAAATGAGGACACGATT
ACCCGGATGCGGTTGTGCATCCAGCCTGTAGCCCAGAGCTCTCTCATGCCAGCATCCACGAGTGGGTACC
CTGTCCTTCCCTGTCTCCATGCCTTGAATTTGTCGACATCGGCGTCCCAGGGGAAGAACCTGAGGTGGGA
CAACAGACTCTGCTCGTGTGTGAATGGAAAGTTGAAACATATATACCGGGAGTATTCCCGAAGTCCGATC
CCTCGCAGGAACAGATCGGCGCTTTCGGCGCCTTCGCTGTTTTTATCGCGAGCCCAGATAATCTGTTTCA
TCCGAGCGCACTGAAATACATGGCGGACAGAAATCTCGCCAAAATGGAGATATGGAGAGAGCAAGCTAGT
TGAGTTACCTACCACTTTCTTGGAGTTCTTCGCGTAGTCAATCAGTTGTTTTTCGATGAACTCGTTAAGC
AGCTTGTCGGCATTAGACCAGCCGGGGCTCCAGGCTCTAGTGAGAAGTGCATTGCTTGGCTTTTCTGCTT
CATTTTCCAGACCGAGTTCCTCGATGGAGCAGGCCCAGATGGCCTCTGCAGCAGCAGTAATCGGCATCAG
TCTCCAGGGAGGGGGCAACATAACGGACTCTATTGACATATCCAAACATTTCTTCCAGTAACTGTTGAAG
GAGGTGAACGGTTTCCCTTTCTCGCAATAGATCTCCCATGGCTCGTACAGAAGGTCCCCGTTGTAGCTCT
GCACACTGATCCCCCGTTCCACCAGCTTCTCCTTCACAGTGTGGTCGCGCACCAGACTAACTGGATCGTA
CAGGTGGTTAAACACGACTTTCGTTGCGCCGGTCACCCTGATGCAGTCGAGGATGGCAGAGATGGTATTG
TGTGTCTTGATCAGGGTAAGATCACTGCCCAGTGCTTTCAGTGACTGGCTAAGATGGGCCAGACTTTGCT
TCATCCACCACCTAGAGGCCCTTCCGGGATAAAACTGGCCTTCTTCTTCAGGACACCAAATGAAAACGGG
GAAGACGGAACCCTCGTGGGCCGCGGCGGCGAGCGCGGGATTATCTTCTATTCTCAAATCTCTCCGAAAC
CAGACGATGGTCTTTTTGTCCATCTTCATACCTGTCGGATCCGCGCCTAGAATGTCCAGGTAGACGGGCG
ACGCCTTCGCCAAGTTCTGAAGGAGTGTGTGGATGTTCTTGATGTTCTTCCTTGTGTGTGGTTCCCGCTG
CCAGCATCCCAGCATCAGCTCGTACACCTCCTGGGGACACGTGCGAGGCCGCTGAAGGACTCTGCCCTGG
GTGATGCATTCTATCACCTCGTTGTTTGATAGCTGATACCAGGGCTGCTTGCCGTAGGTGAAGATCTCCC
ACAACACAACTCCCAGGCTCCAGACGTCACTCTCGGTGGTGAATTTCCTGTACATGATGCTCTCTGGAGG
CATCCATCGGATGGGCAACATTGTGTGGCCACCAACCCGGTAGTAGTCGGTGCTGTATACATCCCGGGAC
ATCCCGAAGTCCCCAATTTTCACCAGCAGGTTCTCTCCTACCAAGCAGTTCCGGGTGGCCAGGTCTCGGT
GCACGAAGTGTTGGGATGCCAGGTAGACCATGCCTGCTGCGATTTGCTGAGCGATGTGCAGCATCTGCGA
CTGCGTCAGCTCGGTGGGCGGGTTACCCTCTGCCATCAGCACTGCATCTGGCCCGTGTGCCCTAAGGAAC
TTGTTGAGGTCCCCGTGCTTCATGTACTCAAAGACCATGATGAGTGGGTCGCCCTCCACACAGACACCGT
AGAACTTGACAATGTGCTCGTGCTGGAGGTTGGTCAGCAGCTCGGCTTCGCGATGAAAGTCCTTGCGAGC
ATTGTCGCTGGCGTCCTTCAGCGTCTTCACGGCCACCAGGATCTTATCCTGCTCGGGGCAGAGGTTATAG
CACTCCGCTAGGAAAACTTTCCCAAAGGCTCCTTCTCCAAGCTCCCTCTTCAGAACGATGTTGTGTCTCT
TGATGTGCTGAACAAATGTGTCCGGCTTGAGCTGGCTGTTGGTGATACCGAAGTACTGGGGGTTTTCAAT
GACAGGGATCTTGGTCATCCCAATGATGACAGCATCGGGCCCGCCCTCCGAAGAAGACGGAGTGTTGCTC
CCGTTGGAGATGTGGTGGAGAGGGCTGGCAGAGTCATCGTCGTTGCTGATGACGGAAGCTGGGCCTTTCA
TGCCAAACTTGGAGTGTCTTGCCAACTTGGAATTCCCAGCACTACCAGCACTACCAGCACTATCTGCTCC
CGCGCTGTCTTTCCCTTTTGATTTTATACATCCCATGGTGGCTAGCAATAACTTCGTATAAAGTATCCTA
TACGAAGTTATTTGCCTTAACCCAGAAATTATCACTGTTATTCTTTAGAATGGTGCAAAGAATAACTTCG
TATAATGTATGCTATACGAAGTTATGAATTCGATATCAAGCTTATCGATAATCAACCTCTGGATTACAAA
ATTTGTGAAAGATTGACTGGTATTCTTAACTATGTTGCTCCTTTTACGCTATGTGGATACGCTGCTTTAA
TGCCTTTGTATCATGCTATTGCTTCCCGTATGGCTTTCATTTTCTCCTCCTTGTATAAATCCTGGTTGCT
GTCTCTTTATGAGGAGTTGTGGCCCGTTGTCAGGCAACGTGGCGTGGTGTGCACTGTGTTTGCTGACGCA
ACCCCCACTGGTTGGGGCATTGCCACCACCTGTCAGCTCCTTTCCGGGACTTTCGCTTTCCCCCTCCCTA
TTGCCACGGCGGAACTCATCGCCGCCTGCCTTGCCCGCTGCTGGACAGGGGCTCGGCTGTTGGGCACTGA
CAATTCCGTGGTGTTGTCGGGGAAATCATCGTCCTTTCCTTGGCTGCTCGCCTATGTTGCCACCTGGATT
CTGCGCGGGACGTCCTTCTGCTACGTCCCTTCGGCCCTCAATCCAGCGGACCTTCCTTCCCGCGGCCTGC
TGCCGGCTCTGCGGCCTCTTCCGCGTCTTCGCCTTCGCCCTCAGACGAGTCGGATCTCCCTTTGGGCCGC
CTCCCCGCATCGATACCGAGCGCTGCTCGAGAGATCTACGGGTGGCATCCCTGTGACCCCTCCCCAGTGC
CTCTCCTGGCCCTGGAAGTTGCCACTCCAGTGCCCACCAGCCTTGTCCTAATAAAATTAAGTTGCATCAT
TTTGTCTGACTAGGTGTCCTTCTATAATATTATGGGGTGGAGGGGGGTGGTATGGAGCAAGGGGCAAGTT
GGGAAGACAACCTGTAGGGCCTGCGGGGTCTATTGGGAACCAAGCTGGAGTGCAGTGGCACAATCTTGGC
TCACTGCAATCTCCGCCTCCTGGGTTCAAGCGATTCTCCTGCCTCAGCCTCCCGAGTTGTTGGGATTCCA
GGCATGCATGACCAGGCTCAGCTAATTTTTGTTTTTTTGGTAGAGACGGGGTTTCACCATATTGGCCAGG
CTGGTCTCCAACTCCTAATCTCAGGTGATCTACCCACCTTGGCCTCCCAAATTGCTGGGATTACAGGCGT
GAACCACTGCTCCCTTCCCTGTCCTTCTGATTTTGTAGGTAACCACGTGCGGACCGAGCGGCCGCAGGAA
CCCCTAGTGATGGAGTTGGCCACTCCCTCTCTGCGCGCTCGCTCGCTCACTGAGGCCGGGCGACCAAAGG
TCGCCCGACGCCCGGGCTTTGCCCGGGCGGCCTCAGTGAGCGAGCGAGCGCGCAGCTGCCTGCAGGGGCG
CCTGATGCGGTATTTTCTCCTTACGCATCTGTGCGGTATTTCACACCGCATA
[95 nt withheld, positions 4883-4977]
T
[46 nt withheld, positions 4979-5024]
C
[141 nt withheld, positions 5026-5166]
CCTTTGACGTTGGAGTCCACGTTCTTT
[37 nt withheld, positions 5194-5230]
ACTCTATCTCGGGCTATTCTTTTGATTTATAAGGGATTTTGCCGATTTCGGTCTATTGGTTAAAAAATGA
GCTGATTTAACAAAAATTTAACGCGAATTTTAACAAAATATTAACGTTTACAATTTTATGGTGCACTCTC
AGTACAATCTGCTCTGATGCCGCATAGTTAAGCCAGCCCCGACACCCGCCAACACCCGCTGACGCGCCCT
GACGGGCTTGTCTGCTCCCGGCATCCGCTTACAGACAAGCTGTGACCGTCTCCGGGAGCTGCATGTGTCA
GAGGTTTTCACCGTCATCACCGAAACGCGCGAGACGAAAGGGCCTCGTGATACGCCTATTTTTATAGGTT
AATGTCATGATAATAATGGTTTCTTAGACGTCAGGTGGCACTTTTCGGGGAAATGTGCGCGGAACCCCTA
TTTGTTTATTTTTCTAAATACATTCAAATATGTATCCGCTCATGAGACAATAACCCTGATAAATGCTTCA
ATAATATTGAAAAAGGAAGAGTATGAGTATTCAACATTTCCGTGTCGCCCTTATTCCCTTTTTTGCGGCA
TTTTGCCTTCCTGTTTTTGCTCACCCAGAAACGCTGGTGAAAGTAAAAGATGCTGAAGATCAGTTGGGTG
CACGAGTGGGTTACATCGAACTGGATCTCAACAGCGGTAAGATCCTTGAGAGTTTTCGCCCCGAAGAACG
TTTTCCAATGATGAGCACTTTTAAAGTTCTGCTATGTGGCGCGGTATTATCCCGTATTGACGCCGGGCAA
GAGCAACTCGGTCGCCGCATACACTATTCTCAGAATGACTTGGTTGAGTACTCACCAGTCACAGAAAAGC
ATCTTACGGATGGCATGACAGTAAGAGAATTATGCAGTGCTGCCATAACCATGAGTGATAACACTGCGGC
CAACTTACTTCTGACAACGATCGGAGGACCGAAGGAGCTAACCGCTTTTTTGCACAACATGGGGGATCAT
GTAACTCGCCTTGATCGTTGGGAACCGGAGCTGAATGAAGCCATACCAAACGACGAGCGTGACACCACGA
TGCCTGTAGCAATGGCAACAACGTTGCGCAAACTATTAACTGGCGAACTACTTACTCTAGCTTCCCGGCA
ACAATTAATAGACTGGATGGAGGCGGATAAAGTTGCAGGACCACTTCTGCGCTCGGCCCTTCCGGCTGGC
TGGTTTATTGCTGATAAATCTGGAGCCGGTGAGCGTGGGTCTCGCGGTATCATTGCAGCACTGGGGCCAG
ATGGTAAGCCCTCCCGTATCGTAGTTATCTACACGACGGGGAGTCAGGCAACTATGGATGAACGAAATAG
ACAGATCGCTGAGATAGGTGCCTCACTGATTAAGCATTGGTAACTGTCAGACCAAGTTTACTCATATATA
CTTTAGATTGATTTAAAACTTCATTTTTAATTTAAAAGGATCTAGGTGAAGATCCTTTTTGATAATCTCA
TGACCAAAATCCCTTAACGTGAGTTTTCGTTCCACTGAGCGTCAGACCCCGTAGAAAAGATCAAAGGATC
TTCTTGAGATCCTTTTTTTCTGCGCGTAATCTGCTGCTTGCAAACAAAAAAACCACCGCTACCAGCGGTG
GTTTGTTTGCCGGATCAAGAGCTACCAACTCTTTTTCCGAAGGTAACTGGCTTCAGCAGAGCGCAGATAC
CAAATACTGTTCTTCTAGTGTAGCCGTAGTTAGGCCACCACTTCAAGAACTCTGTAGCACCGCCTACATA
CCTCGCTCTGCTAATCCTGTTACCAGTGGCTGCTGCCAGTGGCGATAAGTCGTGTCTTACCGGGTTGGAC
TCAAGACGATAGTTACCGGATAAGGCGCAGCGGTCGGGCTGAACGGGGGGTTCGTGCACACAGCCCAGCT
TGGAGCGAACGACCTACACCGAACTGAGATACCTACAGCGTGAGCTATGAGAAAGCGCCACGCTTCCCGA
AGGGAGAAAGGCGGACAGGTATCCGGTAAGCGGCAGGGTCGGAACAGGAGAGCGCACGAGGGAGCTTCCA
GGGGGAAACGCCTGGTATCTTTATAGTCCTGTCGGGTTTCGCCACCTCTGACTTGAGCGTCGATTTTTGT
GATGCTCGTCAGGGGGGCGGAGCCTATGGAAAAACGCCAGCAACGCGGCCTTTTTACGGTTCCTGGCCTT
TTGCTGGCCTTTTGCTCACATG
